Addgene plasmid #58120: tdTomato-MyosinIIC-N-18
Purpose: Localization: Cytoskeleton, Excitation: 554, Emission: 581
Depositing lab: Michael Davidson. Depositing organization: Florida State University, Tallahassee.
Backbone
  Vector backbone: tdTomato-N1
  Backbone size w/o insert (bp): 4750
  Vector type: Mammalian Expression
  Selectable markers: Neomycin (select with G418)
Growth in bacteria
  Bacterial resistance: Kanamycin, 50 μg/mL
  Growth temperature: 37°C
  Growth strain: DH5alpha
  Copy number: High Copy
Gene/Insert
  Gene/Insert name: MyosinIIC (alt name: NM_001271540)
  Species: M. musculus (mouse)
  Promoter: CMV
  Tag / fusion protein: tdTomato (C terminal on backbone)
  Cloning method: Unknown
  Sequencing primers: 5′ CMV-F; 3′ SV40pA-R
Terms and licenses: Academic/Nonprofit Terms; Industry Terms: Not Available to Industry
Depositor comments: . Excitation = 554; Emission = 581
How to cite: tdTomato-MyosinIIC-N-18 was a gift from Michael Davidson (Addgene plasmid # 58120 ; http://n2t.net/addgene:58120 ; RRID:Addgene_58120)
