[The description below was written by a language model from this plasmid's Addgene catalogue record.]
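Description:
tdTomato-MyosinIIC-N-18 is a mammalian expression plasmid built on the tdTomato-N1 backbone (about 4.75 kb without the insert). It produces a fluorescent fusion of mouse non-muscle myosin IIC for live-cell or fixed-cell imaging. The plasmid is maintained at high copy in E. coli under kanamycin selection. It also carries a neomycin resistance marker, so transfected mammalian cells can be selected with G418, for instance to derive stable lines. The record gives no feature table, so individual elements such as the bacterial origin or the polyadenylation signal are not itemised. The use of an SV40 polyA reverse sequencing primer does suggest an SV40 polyadenylation signal downstream of the fusion cassette.

The insert is the Mus musculus MyosinIIC coding sequence, placed under the CMV promoter, a strong constitutive promoter in most mammalian cell types. In this N1-style arrangement the gene of interest lies upstream of the fluorescent protein, so tdTomato is fused to the C terminus of the myosin. The "N-18" in the name probably refers to this orientation and to the length of the linker between the two partners, although the record does not explain it. tdTomato is a bright tandem-dimer red-orange fluorescent protein, listed here with excitation at 554 nm and emission at 581 nm.

The stated purpose is cytoskeletal localization. The fusion is expected to mark myosin II-containing actomyosin structures, which makes the construct useful as a red marker for cytoskeletal organisation and dynamics, alone or in multicolour imaging alongside spectrally distinct probes. The insert size and cloning method are not recorded.
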