>Addgene plasmid #58120 | tdTomato-MyosinIIC-N-18 | depositor partial sequence | sequence record 89256 | insert sequence
GAAAGGATAGTGACGTCAGATCCGCTAGCACCGCCACCATGGCTGCAGTGACCATGTCCGTGTCTGGGAG
GAAGGTAGCCTCCAGGCCAGGCCCGGTGCCTGAGGCAGCCCAATCGTTCCTCTACGCGCCCCGGACGCCA
AATGTAGGTGGCCCTGGAGGGCCACAGGTGGAGTGGACAGCCCGGCGCATGGTGTGGGTGCCCTCGGAAC
TGCATGGGTTCGAGGCAGCAGCCCTGCGGGATGAAGGGGAGGAGGAGGCAGAAGTGGAGCTGGCGGAGAG
TGGGCGCCGCCTGCGGCTGCCCAGGGACCAGATCCAGCGCATGAACCCACCCAAGTTCAGCAAGGCAGAA
GATATGGCTGAGCTCACCTGCCTCAACGAGGCCTCGGTCCTGCACAACCTGCGAGAACGCTACTACTCCG
GGCTCATTTATACCTACTCTGGCCTCTTCTGTGTGGTCATTAACCCATACAAGCAGCTGCCCATCTACAC
GGAGGCCATTGTTGAAATGTACCGGGGCAAGAAGCGCCATGAGGTGCCACCTCACGTGTATGCTGTGACG
GAGGGCGCGTACCGCAGCATGCTTCAGGATCGTGAGGATCAATCCATTCTCTGCACGGGAGAGTCTGGCG
CTGGGAAGACGGAGAACACCAAGAAGGTCATCCAGTACCTGGCCCATGTGGCATCATCTCCAAAGGGCAG
GAAGGAGCCTGGTGTCCCTGCCTCCGTCAGCACCATGTCTTATGGGGAGCTAGAGCGTCAGCTTCTTCAA
GCCAACCCCATCCTAGAGGCCTTTGGCAATGCCAAGACAGTGAAGAACGACAACTCTTCCCGATTTGGCA
AATTCATCCGCATCAACTTTGATATTGCTGGCTACATCGTGGGAGCAAACATCGAGACCTATCTGTTGGA
GAAGTCCCGGGCCATCAGACAGGCCAAGGATGAATGCAGCTTCCATATCTTCTACCAGCTGCTAGGGGGC
GCTGGGGAGCAGCTAAAAGCTGACCTCCTTCTGGAGCCCTGTTCCCATTATCGCTTCCTGACCAATGGGC
CCTCATCGTCCCCGGGCCAGGAGCGTGAGTTATTCCAGGAGACCCTGGAGTCCCTGCGTGTGCTGGGCCT
CCTCCCAGAAGAGATCACTGCCATGCTGCGCACTGTCTCTGCTGTCCTCCAGTTTGGCAACATTGTCCTG
AAGAAAGAGCGCAATACGGACCAAGCCACCATGCCTGACAACACAGCTGCCCAGAAGCTTTGCCGCCTCT
TGGGACTCGGAGTGACCGACTTCTCCAGAGCCCTTCTCACACCCCGCATCAAAGTGGGCCGAGATTATGT
TCAGAAAGCACAAACCAAGGAGCAGGCTGACTTTGCGCTGGAGGCTCTGGCCAAAGCTACCTATGAGCGC
CTGTTCCGCTGGCTGGTTCTGCGGCTCAACCGTGCCCTGGACAGAAGCCCGCGGCAGGGTGCCTCCTTCC
TGGGCATCCTGGACATCGCGGGCTTTGAGATCTTCCAGCTGAACTCCTTCGAGCAGCTGTGCATCAACTA
CACCAACGAGAAGCTACAGCAGCTATTCAACCACACCATGTTCGTGCTGGAGCAGGAGGAGTACCAGCGA
GAGGGCATCCCCTGGACCTTCCTAGACTTCGGGTTGGACCTGCAACCTTGCATCGACCTCATTGAGCGTC
CGGCCAACCCTCCAGGTCTCCTGGCCCTGCTGGACGAGGAGTGCTGGTTCCCCAAGGCCACGGACAAGTC
TTTTGTGGAGAAGGTCGCCCAGGAGCAGGGCAGCCACCCCAAATTCCAGCGCCCCAGGAACCTGCGAGAT
CAGGCCGACTTCAGCGTCCTGCACTACGCCGGCAAGGTTGACTACAAAGCCAGTGAGTGGCTGATGAAGA
ACATGGACCCACTGAATGACAATGTGGCCGCCTTGCTTCACCAGAGCACGGATCGTCTCACAGCTGAGAT
CTGGAAGGATGTGGAGGGCATCGTGGGGCTGGAGCAAGTAAGCAGCCTTGGAGATGGCCCACCGGGAGGC
CGCCCCCGCCGTGGAATGTTTCGGACTGTGGGGCAGCTCTACAAAGAATCCCTGAGCCGCCTCATGGCCA
CGCTCAGCAACACCAACCCTAGTTTTGTCCGCTGCATCGTTCCCAATCATGAGAAGAGGGCTGGAAAGCT
GGAGCCGCGCCTGGTGCTGGACCAACTCCGTTGTAACGGGGTCCTCGAGGGTATACGCATCTGTCGCCAA
GGCTTCCCCAACCGCATCCTCTTCCAGGAGTTCCGACAGCGCTATGAAATCCTCACCCCGAACGCTATTC
CCAAGGGCTTCATGGACGGCAAACAGGCCTGTGAGAAGATGATCCAGGCCCTGGAGCTAGACCCCAACCT
GTACCGTGTTGGCCAAAGCAAGATCTTCTTCCGGGCAGGGGTCCTGGCCCAGCTGGAGGAGGAGCGGGAC
CTGAAAGTCACCGACATCATAGTGTCTTTCCAGGCAGCGGCACGGGGCTACCTGGCCCGTAGGGCTTTCC
AGAGACGGCAGCAGCAGCAGAGTGCTCTGAGGGTGATGCAGAGAAACTGTGCTGCCTACCTCAAGCTCAG
GAACTGGCAGTGGTGGAGGCTGTTCATCAAGGTGAAGCCCCTGCTGCAGGTGACACGGCAGGATGAGGTG
CTGCAGGCGCGCGCCCAGGAGCTGCAGAAAGTTCAGGAGCTGCAGCAGCAGAGCGCTCGTGAAGTGGGGG
AACTGCAGGGTCGAGTGGCACAGCTAGAGGAGGAGCGCACGCGCCTGGCTGAGCAGCTTCGAGCAGAAGC
CGAGCTCTGCTCTGAGGCCGAGGAGACGCGGGCGCGACTGGCTGCCCGGAAGCAGGAGCTGGAGCTGGTG
GTGACAGAGCTGGAGGCACGAGTGGGCGAGGAAGAAGAGTGCAGCCGGCAGCTGCAGAGTGAGAAGAAGA
GGCTGCAGCAGCATATCCAGGAGCTAGAGAGCCACCTGGAAGCTGAGGAGGGTGCCCGGCAGAAGCTACA
GCTGGAGAAGGTGACCACAGAGGCCAAGATGAAGAAATTTGAGGAGGACCTGCTGCTCCTGGAGGACCAG
AATTCCAAGCTGAGCAAGGAGCGGAGGCTGCTGGAGGAGCGGCTGGCTGAGTTCTCCTCACAGGCAGCAG
AAGAGGAAGAGAAAGTCAAAAGTCTCAACAAGCTGAGGCTCAAATATGAAGCCACAATCTCAGACATGGA
AGACCGGCTGAAGAAGGAGGAGAAGGGACGCCAGGAACTAGAGAAGCTGAAGCGACGGCTGGACGGGGAG
AGCTCAGAGCTTCAGGAGCAGATGGTGGAGCAGAAGCAGAGGGCAGAGGAACTGCTCGCACAGCTGGGCC
GCAAGGAGGATGAGCTGCAGGCCGCCCTGCTCAGGGCAGAGGAAGAGGGTGGTGCCCGTGCCCAGTTGCT
CAAGTCCCTGCGAGAGGCACAGGCTGGCCTTGCTGAGGCTCAGGAGGACCTGGAAGCTGAGCGGGTAGCC
AGGGCCAAGGCGGAGAAGCAGCGCCGGGACCTGGGCGAGGAGTTGGAGGCCCTACGTGGGGAGCTCGAGG
ACACTCTGGATTCCACCAACGCCCAGCAGGAGCTGCGGTCCAAGAGGGAGCAGGAGGTGACAGAGCTGAA
GAAAGCATTGGAAGAGGAGTCCCGTGCCCATGAGGTGTCCATGCAGGAGCTGAGACAGAGGCATAGCCAG
GCACTGGTGGAGATGGCCGAGCAGTTGGAGCAAGCCCGGAGGGGCAAAGGTGTGTGGGAGAAGACTCGGC
TATCCCTGGAGGCTGAGGTGTCCGAGCTGAAGGCCGAGCTGAGCAGCCTGCAGACCTCGAGACAGGAGGG
TGAGCAGAAGAGGCGCCGCCTGGAGTCCCAGCTACAGGAGGTCCAGGGCCGATCCAGTGATTCGGAGCGG
GCTCGGTCTGAGGCTGCTGAGAAGCTGCAGAGAGCCCAGGCGGAACTTGAGAGCGTGTCCACAGCCCTGA
GTGAGGCGGAGTCCAAAGCCATCAGGCTGGGCAAGGAGCTGAGCAGTGCAGAGTCCCAGCTGCATGACAC
CCAGGAACTGCTTCAGGAGGAGACCAGGGCAAAGCTGGCCTTGGGGTCCCGTGTGCGTGCCCTAGAGGCC
GAGGCGGCGGGGCTTCGGGAGCAGATGGAAGAGGAGGTGGTTGCCAGGGAACGGGCTGGCCGGGAGCTGC
AGAGCACGCAGGCCCAGCTCTCTGAATGGCGGCGCCGCCAGGAAGAAGAGGCTGCGGTGCTGGAGGCTGG
GGAGGAGGCTCGGCGCCGTGCAGCCCGGGAGGCAGAGACCCTGACCCAGCGCCTGGCAGAAAAGACTGAG
GCTGTAGAACGACTGGAGCGAGCCCGGCGCCGACTGCAGCAGGAGTTGGACGATGCCACTGTGGATCTGG
GGCAGCAGAAGCAGCTCCTGAGCACACTGGAGAAGAAGCAGCGGAAATTTGACCAGCTCCTGGCAGAGGA
GAAGGCTGCAGTTCTACGGGCTGTGGAAGACCGTGAACGGATAGAGGCCGAAGGCCGGGAGCGAGAGGCC
CGGGCCCTGTCGCTGACCCGGGCCCTGGAAGAGGAGCAGGAGGCCCGGGAGGAGCTGGAGAGGCAGAACC
GTGCTCTGAGGGCTGAGCTGGAAGCACTGCTGAGCAGCAAGGATGACGTGGGCAAGAACGTGCACGAGCT
GGAGCGAGCCCGTAAGGCGGCTGAACAGGCAGCCAGTGACCTGCGGACACAGGTGACAGAATTGGAGGAT
GAGCTGACAGCCGCAGAGGATGCCAAGCTGCGCCTGGAGGTGACTGTGCAGGCTCTGAAGGCTCAACATG
AACGCGACCTGCAGGGCCGCGATGATGCCGGTGAGGAGAGGCGGAGGCAGCTGGCCAAGCAGCTAAGAGA
CGCAGAGGTAGAGCGCGATGAGGAACGGAAGCAGAGGGCACTGGCTATGGCTGCCCGCAAGAAGCTGGAG
CTGGAACTGGAGGAGTTGAAGGCGCAGACATCTGCTGCTGGGCAGGGCAAGGAAGAGGCAGTGAAGCAGC
TGAAGAAGATGCAGGTCCAGATGAAGGAGCTGTGGCGGGAGGTAGAGGAGACGCGTAGCTCCCGCGACGA
GATGTTTACCCTGAGCAGGGAAAATGAGAAGAAGCTCAAGGGGCTGGAAGCTGAGGTGCTGCGTCTGCAA
GAGGAACTTGCTGCCTCAGACCGAGCCCGGAGGCAGGCCCAGCAAGACAGAGACGAGATGGCAGAGGAGG
TGGCCAGTGGCAATCTTAGCAAGGCAGCCACCCTGGAGGAAAAACGGCAGCTGGAGGGGCGACTGAGCCA
GTTGGAAGAGGAGCTGGAGGAAGAACAGAACAACTCGGAGCTGCTCAAGGACCATTACCGAAAGCTAGTG
CTACAGGTCGAGTCCCTCACCACAGAACTGTCTGCCGAACGAAGTTTCTCAGCCAAGGCCGAGAGTGGAC
GGCAGCAGCTGGAGCGGCAGATCCAGGAACTGCGGGCCCGCTTGGGTGAAGAGGATGCTGGAGCCCGAGC
CAGGCAGAAAATGCTGATCGCTGCTCTGGAGTCTAAACTGGCCCAGGCAGAGGAGCAGCTGGAGCAGGAG
AGCAGGGAGCGCATCCTCTCTGGCAAGCTGGTACGCAGAGCTGAGAAGCGGCTGAAGGAGGTAGTTCTTC
AGGTGGATGAAGAGCGCAGGGTGGCTGACCAGGTCCGGGACCAGCTGGAGAAAAGCAACCTCCGGCTGAA
GCAGCTCAAGAGGCAGCTGGAGGAGGCAGAGGAGGAGGCATCTCGGGCACAGGCTGGTCGGAGGCGGCTG
CAGCGGGAGCTGGAGGACGTCACTGAGTCTGCAGAATCCATGAACCGGGAGGTGACCACGCTGAGGAACA
GGCTCCGGCGTGGCCCACTTACATTCACCACACGGACTGTGCGCCAGGTGTTCCGGCTGGAAGAGGGCGT
GGCTTCTGACGAGGAAGAGGCTGAAGGAGCTGAACCTGGCTCTGCACCAGGCCAGGAGCCGGAGGCTCCG
CCCCCTGCCACACCCCAAAGCAGCGGTGGAGCAAGCGCAGCCAGTGGTAGCGCGGATCCACCGGTCGCCA
CCATGGTGAGCAAGGGCGAGGAGGTCATCAAAGAGTTCATGCGCTTCAAGGTGCGCATGGAGGGCTCCAT
GAACGGCCACGAGTTCGAGATCGAGGGCGAGGGCGAGGGCCGCCCCTACGAGGGCACCCAGACCGCCAAG
CTGAAGGTGACCAAGGGCGGCCCCCTGCCCTTCGCCTGGGACATCCTGTCCCCCCAGTTCATGTACGGCT
CCAAGGCGTACGTGAAGCACCCCGCCGACATCCCCGATTACAAGAAGCTGTCCTTCCCCGAGGGCTTCAA
GTGGGAGCGCGTGATGAACTTCGAGGACGGCGGTCTGGTGACCGTGACCCAGGACTCCTCCCTGCAGGAC
GGCACGCTGATCTACAAGGTGAAGATGCGCGGCACCAACTTCCCCCCCGACGGCCCCGTAATGCAGAAGA
AGACCATGGGCTGGGAGGCCTCCACCGAGCGCCTGTACCCCCGCGACGGCGTGCTGAAGGGCGAGATCCA
CCAGGCCCTGAAGCTGAAGGACGGCGGCCACTACCTGGTGGAGTTCAAGACCATCTACATGGCCAAGAAG
CCCGTGCAACTGCCCGGCTACTACTACGTGGACACCAAGCTGGACATCACCTCCCACAACGAGGACTACA
CCATCGTGGAACAGTACGAGCGCTCCGAGGGCCGCCACCACCTGTTCCTGGGGCATGGCACCGGCAGCAC
CGGCAGCGGCAGCTCCGGCACCGCCTCCTCCGAGGACAACAACATGGCCGTCATCAAAGAGTTCATGCGC
TTCAAGGTGCGCATGGAGGGCTCCATGAACGGCCACGAGTTCGAGATCGAGGGCGAGGGCGAGGGCCGCC
CCTACGAGGGCACCCAGACCGCCAAGCTGAAGGTGACCAAGGGCGGCCCCCTGCCCTTCGCCTGGGACAT
CCTGTCCCCCCAGTTCATGTACGGCTCCAAGGCGTACGTGAAGCACCCCGCCGACATCCCCGATTACAAG
AAGCTGTCCTTCCCCGAGGGCTTCAAGTGGGAGCGCGTGATGAACTTCGAGGACGGCGGTCTGGTGACCG
TGACCCAGGACTCCTCCCTGCAGGACGGCACGCTGATCTACAAGGTGAAGATGCGCGGCACCAACTTCCC
CCCCGACGGCCCCGTAATGCAGAAGAAGACCATGGGCTGGGAGGCCTCCACCGAGCGCCTGTACCCCCGC
GACGGCGTGCTGAAGGGCGAGATCCACCAGGCCCTGAAGCTGAAGGACGGCGGCCACTACCTGGTGGAGT
TCAAGACCATCTACATGGCCAAGAAGCCCGTGCAACTGCCCGGCTACTACTACGTGGACACCAAGCTGGA
CATCACCTCCCACAACGAGGACTACACCATCGTGGAACAGTACGAGCGCTCCGAGGGCCGCCACCACCTG
TTCCTGTACGGCATGGACGAGCTGTACAAGTAAGCGGCCGCGACTCTAGATCATAATCAGCCATACCACA
TGTAGAAATTTTCT
