>Addgene plasmid #58120 | tdTomato-MyosinIIC-N-18 | addgene partial sequence | sequence record 152475 | CMV-F 5'-CGCAAATGGGCGGTAGGCGTG-3'
CTGGTTTAGTGAACCGTTCAGATCCGCTAGCACCGCCACCATGGCTGCAGTGACCATGTCCGTGTCTGGG
AGGAAGGTAGCCTCCAGGCCAGGCCCGGTGCCTGAGGCAGCCCAATCGTTCCTCTACGCGCCCCGGACGC
CAAATGTAGGTGGCCCTGGAGGGCCACAGGTGGAGTGGACAGCCCGGCGCATGGTGTGGGTGCCCTCGGA
ACTGCATGGGTTCGAGGCAGCAGCCCTGCGGGATGAAGGGGAGGAGGAGGCAGAAGTGGAGCTGGCGGAG
AGTGGGCGCCGCCTGCGGCTGCCCAGGGACCAGATCCAGCGCATGAACCCACCCAAGTTCAGCAAGGCAG
AAGATATGGCTGAGCTCACCTGCCTCAACGAGGCCTCGGTCCTGCACAACCTGCGAGAACGCTACTACTC
CGGGCTCATTTATACCTACTCTGGCCTCTTCTGTGTGGTCATTAACCCATACAAGCAGCTGCCCATCTAC
ACGGAGGCCATTGTTGAAATGTACCGGGGCAAGAAGCGCCATGAGGTGCCACCTCACGTGTATGCTGTGA
CGGAGGGCGCGTACCGCAGCATGCTTCAGGATCGTGAGGATCAATCCATTCTCTGCACGGGAGAGTCTGG
CGCTGGGAAGACGGAGAACACCAAGAAGGTCATCCAGTACCTGGCCCATGTGGCATCATCTCCAAAGGGC
AGGAAGGAGCCTGGTGTCCCTGCCTCCGTCAGCACCATGTCTTATGGGGAGCTAGAGCGTCAGCTTCTTC
AAGCCAACCCCATCCTAGAGGCCTTTGGCAATGCCAAGACAGTGAAGAACGACAACTCTTCCCGATT
